>Addgene plasmid #193070 | pFUW-tetO-mCh-Gata2-del-NLS(380-440) | addgene full sequence | sequence record 382426 | Addgene NGS Result
CAGATATACGCGTTGACATTGATTATTGACTAGTTATTAATAGTAATCAATTACGGGGTCATTAGTTCAT
AGCCCATATATGGAGTTCCGCGTTACATAACTTACGGTAAATGGCCCGCCTGGCTGACCGCCCAACGACC
CCCGCCCATTGACGTCAATAATGACGTATGTTCCCATAGTAACGCCAATAGGGACTTTCCATTGACGTCA
ATGGGTGGAGTATTTACGGTAAACTGCCCACTTGGCAGTACATCAAGTGTATCATATGCCAAGTACGCCC
CCTATTGACGTCAATGACGGTAAATGGCCCGCCTGGCATTATGCCCAGTACATGACCTTATGGGACTTTC
CTACTTGGCAGTACATCTACGTATTAGTCATCGCTATTACCATGGTGATGCGGTTTTGGCAGTACATCAA
TGGGCGTGGATAGCGGTTTGACTCACGGGGATTTCCAAGTCTCCACCCCATTGACGTCAATGGGAGTTTG
TTTTGGCACCAAAATCAACGGGACTTTCCAAAATGTCGTAACAACTCCGCCCCATTGACGCAAATGGGCG
GTAGGCGTGTACGGTGGGAGGTCTATATAAGCAGCGCGTTTTGCCTGTACTGGGTCTCTCTGGTTAGACC
AGATCTGAGCCTGGGAGCTCTCTGGCTAACTAGGGAACCCACTGCTTAAGCCTCAATAAAGCTTGCCTTG
AGTGCTTCAAGTAGTGTGTGCCCGTCTGTTGTGTGACTCTGGTAACTAGAGATCCCTCAGACCCTTTTAG
TCAGTGTGGAAAATCTCTAGCAGTGGCGCCCGAACAGGGACTTGAAAGCGAAAGGGAAACCAGAGGAGCT
CTCTCGACGCAGGACTCGGCTTGCTGAAGCGCGCACGGCAAGAGGCGAGGGGCGGCGACTGGTGAGTACG
CCAAAAATTTTGACTAGCGGAGGCTAGAAGGAGAGAGATGGGTGCGAGAGCGTCAGTATTAAGCGGGGGA
GAATTAGATCGCGATGGGAAAAAATTCGGTTAAGGCCAGGGGGAAAGAAAAAATATAAATTAAAACATAT
AGTATGGGCAAGCAGGGAGCTAGAACGATTCGCAGTTAATCCTGGCCTGTTAGAAACATCAGAAGGCTGT
AGACAAATACTGGGACAGCTACAACCATCCCTTCAGACAGGATCAGAAGAACTTAGATCATTATATAATA
CAGTAGCAACCCTCTATTGTGTGCATCAAAGGATAGAGATAAAAGACACCAAGGAAGCTTTAGACAAGAT
AGAGGAAGAGCAAAACAAAAGTAAGACCACCGCACAGCAAGCGGCCGCTGATCTTCAGACCTGGAGGAGG
AGATATGAGGGACAATTGGAGAAGTGAATTATATAAATATAAAGTAGTAAAAATTGAACCATTAGGAGTA
GCACCCACCAAGGCAAAGAGAAGAGTGGTGCAGAGAGAAAAAAGAGCAGTGGGAATAGGAGCTTTGTTCC
TTGGGTTCTTGGGAGCAGCAGGAAGCACTATGGGCGCAGCGTCAATGACGCTGACGGTACAGGCCAGACA
ATTATTGTCTGGTATAGTGCAGCAGCAGAACAATTTGCTGAGGGCTATTGAGGCGCAACAGCATCTGTTG
CAACTCACAGTCTGGGGCATCAAGCAGCTCCAGGCAAGAATCCTGGCTGTGGAAAGATACCTAAAGGATC
AACAGCTCCTGGGGATTTGGGGTTGCTCTGGAAAACTCATTTGCACCACTGCTGTGCCTTGGAATGCTAG
TTGGAGTAATAAATCTCTGGAACAGATTTGGAATCACACGACCTGGATGGAGTGGGACAGAGAAATTAAC
AATTACACAAGCTTAATACACTCCTTAATTGAAGAATCGCAAAACCAGCAAGAAAAGAATGAACAAGAAT
TATTGGAATTAGATAAATGGGCAAGTTTGTGGAATTGGTTTAACATAACAAATTGGCTGTGGTATATAAA
ATTATTCATAATGATAGTAGGAGGCTTGGTAGGTTTAAGAATAGTTTTTGCTGTACTTTCTATAGTGAAT
AGAGTTAGGCAGGGATATTCACCATTATCGTTTCAGACCCACCTCCCAACCCCGAGGGGACCCGACAGGC
CCGAAGGAATAGAAGAAGAAGGTGGAGAGAGAGACAGAGACAGATCCATTCGATTAGTGAACGGATCGGC
ACTGCGTGCGCCAATTCTGCAGACAAATGGCAGTATTCATCCACAATTTTAAAAGAAAAGGGGGGATTGG
GGGGTACAGTGCAGGGGAAAGAATAGTAGACATAATAGCAACAGACATACAAACTAAAGAATTACAAAAA
CAAATTACAAAAATTCAAAATTTTCGGGTTTATTACAGGGACAGCAGAGATCCAGTTTGGTTAGATCTCG
AGTTTACCACTCCCTATCAGTGATAGAGAAAAGTGAAAGTCGAGTTTACCACTCCCTATCAGTGATAGAG
AAAAGTGAAAGTCGAGTTTACCACTCCCTATCAGTGATAGAGAAAAGTGAAAGTCGAGTTTACCACTCCC
TATCAGTGATAGAGAAAAGTGAAAGTCGAGTTTACCACTCCCTATCAGTGATAGAGAAAAGTGAAAGTCG
AGTTTACCACTCCCTATCAGTGATAGAGAAAAGTGAAAGTCGAGTTTACCACTCCCTATCAGTGATAGAG
AAAAGTGAAAGTCGAGCTCGGTACCCGGGTCGAGGTAGGCGTGTACGGTGGGAGGCCTATATAAGCAGAG
CTCGTTTAGTGAACCGTCAGATCGCCTGGAGACGCCATCCACGCTGTTTTGACCTCCATAGAAGACACCG
GGACCGATCCAGCCTCCGCGGCCCCGAATTCACCGGTTCTAGAATGGTGAGCAAGGGCGAGGAGGTCATC
AAAGAGTTCATGCGCTTCAAGGTGCGCATGGAGGGCTCCATGAACGGCCACGAGTTCGAGATCGAGGGCG
AGGGCGAGGGCCGCCCCTACGAGGGCACCCAGACCGCCAAGCTGAAGGTGACCAAGGGCGGCCCCCTGCC
CTTCGCCTGGGACATCCTGTCCCCCCAGTTCATGTACGGCTCCAAGGCGTACGTGAAGCACCCCGCCGAC
ATCCCCGATTACAAGAAGCTGTCCTTCCCCGAGGGCTTCAAGTGGGAGCGCGTGATGAACTTCGAGGACG
GCGGTCTGGTGACCGTGACCCAGGACTCCTCCCTGCAGGACGGCACGCTGATCTACAAGGTGAAGATGCG
CGGCACCAACTTCCCCCCCGACGGCCCCGTAATGCAGAAGAAGACCATGGGCTGGGAGGCCTCCACCGAG
CGCCTGTACCCCCGCGACGGCGTGCTGAAGGGCGAGATCCACCAGGCCCTGAAGCTGAAGGACGGCGGCC
ACTACCTGGTGGAGTTCAAGACCATCTACATGGCCAAGAAGCCCGTGCAACTGCCCGGCTACTACTACGT
GGACACCAAGCTGGACATCACCTCCCACAACGAGGACTACACCATCGTGGAACAGTACGAGCGCTCCGAG
GGCCGCCACCACCTGTTCCTGTACGGCATGGACGAGCTGTACAAGGAGGTGGCGCCTGAGCAGCCTCGCT
GGATGGCGCACCCCGCCGTATTGAATGCGCAGCACCCCGACTCGCACCATCCGGGCCTGGCGCATAACTA
CATGGAGCCAGCACAGCTGCTGCCTCCCGACGAGGTGGATGTCTTCTTCAACCATCTCGACTCGCAGGGC
AACCCTTACTACGCCAACCCGGCCCACGCGCGCGCGCGCGTTTCCTACAGCCCGGCGCATGCCCGTCTCA
CCGGAGGCCAGATGTGCCGACCACACTTGTTGCACAGCCCAGGCTTGCCGTGGCTGGACGGGGGCAAAGC
AGCTCTCTCTGCCGCCGCTGCCCATCACCACAGTCCCTGGACCGTCAGCCCGTTCTCCAAGACCCCGCTG
CACCCCTCAGCTGCTGGAGCACCCGGAGGGCCTCTGTCTGTTTACCCAGGGGCTGCGGGTGGGAGCGGGG
GAGGCAGTGGGAGCTCCGTGGCCTCCCTCACCCCCACTGCAGCCCACTCGGGCTCCCATCTCTTCGGCTT
CCCACCCACGCCACCCAAAGAAGTGTCTCCAGACCCCAGCACAACAGGAGCTGCTTCCCCGGCCTCTTCT
TCTGCAGGGGGTAGTGTAGCCCGGGGTGAGGACAAGGATGGCGTCAAGTACCAAGTGTCACTCTCCGAGA
GCATGAAGATGGAAGGCGGCAGTCCCCTGCGCCCGGGCCTAGCTACCATGGGCACCCAGCCTGCAACACA
CCACCCGATACCCACCTATCCCTCCTATGTGCCCGCCGCAGCTCATGACTATGGCAGCAGTCTCTTCCAT
CCAGGAGGCTTCCTGGGTGGCCCCGCCTCCAGCTTCACCCCTAAGCAGAGAAGCAAGGCTCGCTCCTGCT
CAGAAGGCCGGGAGTGTGTCAACTGTGGTGCCACAGCCACCCCTCTCTGGCGACGAGATGGCACGGGCCA
CTACCTGTGCAATGCCTGTGGGCTCTACCACAAGATGAATGGACAGAACCGGCCGCTCATCAAGCCCAAG
CGGAGGCTGTCTGCTGCCAGAAGAGCGGGCACCTGTTGTGCAAATTGTCAGACGACAACCACCACCTTAT
GGCGCCGGAACGCCAACGGGGACCCTGTGTGCAACGCCTGTGGCCTCTACTACAAGCTGGGACACCTCCC
ACCTTTTAGTCACTCTGGACACATCCTACCCACGCCCACGCCTATCCACCCTTCCTCCAGTCTCTCTTTT
GGCCACCCCCACCCGTCCAGCATGGTGACTGCCATGGGCTAGGCTAGCTTCGAAGATATCAAGCTTATCG
ATAATCAACCTCTGGATTACAAAATTTGTGAAAGATTGACTGGTATTCTTAACTATGTTGCTCCTTTTAC
GCTATGTGGATACGCTGCTTTAATGCCTTTGTATCATGCTATTGCTTCCCGTATGGCTTTCATTTTCTCC
TCCTTGTATAAATCCTGGTTGCTGTCTCTTTATGAGGAGTTGTGGCCCGTTGTCAGGCAACGTGGCGTGG
TGTGCACTGTGTTTGCTGACGCAACCCCCACTGGTTGGGGCATTGCCACCACCTGTCAGCTCCTTTCCGG
GACTTTCGCTTTCCCCCTCCCTATTGCCACGGCGGAACTCATCGCCGCCTGCCTTGCCCGCTGCTGGACA
GGGGCTCGGCTGTTGGGCACTGACAATTCCGTGGTGTTGTCGGGGAAATCATCGTCCTTTCCTTGGCTGC
TCGCCTGTGTTGCCACCTGGATTCTGCGCGGGACGTCCTTCTGCTACGTCCCTTCGGCCCTCAATCCAGC
GGACCTTCCTTCCCGCGGCCTGCTGCCGGCTCTGCGGCCTCTTCCGCGTCTTCGCCTTCGCCCTCAGACG
AGTCGGATCTCCCTTTGGGCCGCCTCCCCGCATCGATACCGTCGACCTCGAGACCTAGAAAAACATGGAG
CAATCACAAGTAGCAATACAGCAGCTACCAATGCTGATTGTGCCTGGCTAGAAGCACAAGAGGAGGAGGA
GGTGGGTTTTCCAGTCACACCTCAGGTACCTTTAAGACCAATGACTTACAAGGCAGCTGTAGATCTTAGC
CACTTTTTAAAAGAAAAGGGGGGACTGGAAGGGCTAATTCACTCCCAACGAAGACAAGATATCCTTGATC
TGTGGATCTACCACACACAAGGCTACTTCCCTGATTGGCAGAACTACACACCAGGGCCAGGGATCAGATA
TCCACTGACCTTTGGATGGTGCTACAAGCTAGTACCAGTTGAGCAAGAGAAGGTAGAAGAAGCCAATGAA
GGAGAGAACACCCGCTTGTTACACCCTGTGAGCCTGCATGGGATGGATGACCCGGAGAGAGAAGTATTAG
AGTGGAGGTTTGACAGCCGCCTAGCATTTCATCACATGGCCCGAGAGCTGCATCCGGACTGTACTGGGTC
TCTCTGGTTAGACCAGATCTGAGCCTGGGAGCTCTCTGGCTAACTAGGGAACCCACTGCTTAAGCCTCAA
TAAAGCTTGCCTTGAGTGCTTCAAGTAGTGTGTGCCCGTCTGTTGTGTGACTCTGGTAACTAGAGATCCC
TCAGACCCTTTTAGTCAGTGTGGAAAATCTCTAGCAGGGCCCGTTTAAACCCGCTGATCAGCCTCGACTG
TGCCTTCTAGTTGCCAGCCATCTGTTGTTTGCCCCTCCCCCGTGCCTTCCTTGACCCTGGAAGGTGCCAC
TCCCACTGTCCTTTCCTAATAAAATGAGGAAATTGCATCGCATTGTCTGAGTAGGTGTCATTCTATTCTG
GGGGGTGGGGTGGGGCAGGACAGCAAGGGGGAGGATTGGGAAGACAATAGCAGGCATGCTGGGGATGCGG
TGGGCTCTATGGCTTCTGAGGCGGAAAGAACCAGCTGGGGCTCTAGGGGGTATCCCC
[124 nt withheld, positions 6428-6551]
C
[91 nt withheld, positions 6553-6643]
A
[49 nt withheld, positions 6645-6693]
CCTTTGACGTTGGAGTCCACGTTCTTT
[37 nt withheld, positions 6721-6757]
ACCCTATCTCGGTCTATTCTTTTGATTTATAAGGGATTTTGCCGATTTCGGCCTATTGGTTAAAAAATGA
GCTGATTTAACAAAAATTTAACGCGAATTAATTCTGTGGAATGTGTGTCAGTTAGGGTGTGGAAAGTCCC
CAGGCTCCCCAGCAGGCAGAAGTATGCAAAGCATGCATCTCAATTAGTCAGCAACCAGGTGTGGAAAGTC
CCCAGGCTCCCCAGCAGGCAGAAGTATGCAAAGCATGCATCTCAATTAGTCAGCAACCATAGTCCCGCCC
CTAACTCCGCCCATCCCGCCCCTAACTCCGCCCAGTTCCGCCCATTCTCCGCCCCATGGCTGACTAATTT
TTTTTATTTATGCAGAGGCCGAGGCCGCCTCTGCCTCTGAGCTATTCCAGAAGTAGTGAGGAGGCTTTTT
TGGAGGCCTAGGCTTTTGCAAAAAGCTCCCGGGAGCTTGTATATCCATTTTCGGATCTGATCAGCACGTG
TTGACAATTAATCATCGGCATAGTATATCGGCATAGTATAATACGACAAGGTGAGGAACTAAACCATGGC
CAAGTTGACCAGTGCCGTTCCGGTGCTCACCGCGCGCGACGTCGCCGGAGCGGTCGAGTTCTGGACCGAC
CGGCTCGGGTTCTCCCGGGACTTCGTGGAGGACGACTTCGCCGGTGTGGTCCGGGACGACGTGACCCTGT
TCATCAGCGCGGTCCAGGACCAGGTGGTGCCGGACAACACCCTGGCCTGGGTGTGGGTGCGCGGCCTGGA
CGAGCTGTACGCCGAGTGGTCGGAGGTCGTGTCCACGAACTTCCGGGACGCCTCCGGGCCGGCCATGACC
GAGATCGGCGAGCAGCCGTGGGGGCGGGAGTTCGCCCTGCGCGACCCGGCCGGCAACTGCGTGCACTTCG
TGGCCGAGGAGCAGGACTGACACGTGCTACGAGATTTCGATTCCACCGCCGCCTTCTATGAAAGGTTGGG
CTTCGGAATCGTTTTCCGGGACGCCGGCTGGATGATCCTCCAGCGCGGGGATCTCATGCTGGAGTTCTTC
GCCCACCCCAACTTGTTTATTGCAGCTTATAATGGTTACAAATAAAGCAATAGCATCACAAATTTCACAA
ATAAAGCATTTTTTTCACTGCATTCTAGTTGTGGTTTGTCCAAACTCATCAATGTATCTTATCATGTCTG
TATACCGTCGACCTCTAGCTAGAGCTTGGCGTAATCATGGTCATAGCTGTTTCCTGTGTGAAATTGTTAT
CCGCTCACAATTCCACACAACATACGAGCCGGAAGCATAAAGTGTAAAGCCTGGGGTGCCTAATGAGTGA
GCTAACTCACATTAATTGCGTTGCGCTCACTGCCCGCTTTCCAGTCGGGAAACCTGTCGTGCCAGCTGCA
TTAATGAATCGGCCAACGCGCGGGGAGAGGCGGTTTGCGTATTGGGCGCTCTTCCGCTTCCTCGCTCACT
GACTCGCTGCGCTCGGTCGTTCGGCTGCGGCGAGCGGTATCAGCTCACTCAAAGGCGGTAATACGGTTAT
CCACAGAATCAGGGGATAACGCAGGAAAGAACATGTGAGCAAAAGGCCAGCAAAAGGCCAGGAACCGTAA
AAAGGCCGCGTTGCTGGCGTTTTTCCATAGGCTCCGCCCCCCTGACGAGCATCACAAAAATCGACGCTCA
AGTCAGAGGTGGCGAAACCCGACAGGACTATAAAGATACCAGGCGTTTCCCCCTGGAAGCTCCCTCGTGC
GCTCTCCTGTTCCGACCCTGCCGCTTACCGGATACCTGTCCGCCTTTCTCCCTTCGGGAAGCGTGGCGCT
TTCTCATAGCTCACGCTGTAGGTATCTCAGTTCGGTGTAGGTCGTTCGCTCCAAGCTGGGCTGTGTGCAC
GAACCCCCCGTTCAGCCCGACCGCTGCGCCTTATCCGGTAACTATCGTCTTGAGTCCAACCCGGTAAGAC
ACGACTTATCGCCACTGGCAGCAGCCACTGGTAACAGGATTAGCAGAGCGAGGTATGTAGGCGGTGCTAC
AGAGTTCTTGAAGTGGTGGCCTAACTACGGCTACACTAGAAGAACAGTATTTGGTATCTGCGCTCTGCTG
AAGCCAGTTACCTTCGGAAAAAGAGTTGGTAGCTCTTGATCCGGCAAACAAACCACCGCTGGTAGCGGTG
GTTTTTTTGTTTGCAAGCAGCAGATTACGCGCAGAAAAAAAGGATCTCAAGAAGATCCTTTGATCTTTTC
TACGGGGTCTGACGCTCAGTGGAACGAAAACTCACGTTAAGGGATTTTGGTCATGAGATTATCAAAAAGG
ATCTTCACCTAGATCCTTTTAAATTAAAAATGAAGTTTTAAATCAATCTAAAGTATATATGAGTAAACTT
GGTCTGACAGTTACCAATGCTTAATCAGTGAGGCACCTATCTCAGCGATCTGTCTATTTCGTTCATCCAT
AGTTGCCTGACTCCCCGTCGTGTAGATAACTACGATACGGGAGGGCTTACCATCTGGCCCCAGTGCTGCA
ATGATACCGCGAGACCCACGCTCACCGGCTCCAGATTTATCAGCAATAAACCAGCCAGCCGGAAGGGCCG
AGCGCAGAAGTGGTCCTGCAACTTTATCCGCCTCCATCCAGTCTATTAATTGTTGCCGGGAAGCTAGAGT
AAGTAGTTCGCCAGTTAATAGTTTGCGCAACGTTGTTGCCATTGCTACAGGCATCGTGGTGTCACGCTCG
TCGTTTGGTATGGCTTCATTCAGCTCCGGTTCCCAACGATCAAGGCGAGTTACATGATCCCCCATGTTGT
GCAAAAAAGCGGTTAGCTCCTTCGGTCCTCCGATCGTTGTCAGAAGTAAGTTGGCCGCAGTGTTATCACT
CATGGTTATGGCAGCACTGCATAATTCTCTTACTGTCATGCCATCCGTAAGATGCTTTTCTGTGACTGGT
GAGTACTCAACCAAGTCATTCTGAGAATAGTGTATGCGGCGACCGAGTTGCTCTTGCCCGGCGTCAATAC
GGGATAATACCGCGCCACATAGCAGAACTTTAAAAGTGCTCATCATTGGAAAACGTTCTTCGGGGCGAAA
ACTCTCAAGGATCTTACCGCTGTTGAGATCCAGTTCGATGTAACCCACTCGTGCACCCAACTGATCTTCA
GCATCTTTTACTTTCACCAGCGTTTCTGGGTGAGCAAAAACAGGAAGGCAAAATGCCGCAAAAAAGGGAA
TAAGGGCGACACGGAAATGTTGAATACTCATACTCTTCCTTTTTCAATATTATTGAAGCATTTATCAGGG
TTATTGTCTCATGAGCGGATACATATTTGAATGTATTTAGAAAAATAAACAAATAGGGGTTCCGCGCACA
TTTCCCCGAAAAGTGCCACCTGACGTCGACGGATCGGGAGATCTCCCGATCCCCTATGGTGCACTCTCAG
TACAATCTGCTCTGATGCCGCATAGTTAAGCCAGTATCTGCTCCCTGCTTGTGTGTTGGAGGTCGCTGAG
TAGTGCGCGAGCAAAATTTAAGCTACAACAAGGCAAGGCTTGACCGACAATTGCATGAAGAATCTGCTTA
GGGTTAGGCGTTTTGCGCTGCTTCGCGATGTACGGGC
Features (pLannotate 1.2.2; 33 found; start..end, strand, type, name):
     15..394     +  enhancer       CMV enhancer: human cytomegalovirus immediate early enhancer
    395..594     +  promoter       CMV promoter: human cytomegalovirus (CMV) immediate early promoter
    612..792     +  LTR            5' LTR (truncated): truncated 5' long terminal repeat (LTR) from HIV-1
    839..964     +  misc_feature   HIV-1 Ψ: packaging signal of human immunodeficiency virus type 1
    948..1311    +  CDS            HIV-1 gag (fragment): gag protein from human immunodeficiency virus 1; gag
   1457..1690    +  misc_feature   RRE: The Rev response element (RRE) of HIV-1 allows for Rev-dependent mRNA export from the nucleus to the cytoplasm.
   2067..2167    +  CDS            Rev (fragment): human immunodeficiency virus 1 (HIV-1) Rev protein; rev; enhances nuclear export of unspliced and incompletely spliced viral mRNAs
   2217..2334    +  misc_feature   cPPT/CTS: central polypurine tract and central termination sequence of HIV-1
   2391..2661    +  protein_bind   tetracycline response element: contains seven copies of the tetracycline operator tetO tetracycline repressor TetR
   2672..2689    +  misc_feature   MCS (fragment): pUC18/19 multiple cloning site
   2694..2732    +  promoter       minimal CMV promoter: human cytomegalovirus (CMV) immediate early promoter
   2844..3545    +  CDS            dTomato: dTomato is a basic (constitutively fluorescent) orange fluorescent protein published in 2004, derived from Discosoma sp.. It is reported to be a somewhat slowly-maturing dimer with low acid sensitivity.
   3546..4799    +  CDS            Gata2 (fragment): GATA2_MOUSE - Experimental evidence at protein level: Swiss-Prot protein existence level 1. Transcriptional activator which regulates endothelin-1 gene expression in endothelial cells. Binds to the consensus sequence 5'- AGATAG-3'. From Mus musculus (Mouse).
   4815..4833    +  misc_feature   MCS (fragment): pBluescript multiple cloning site
   4833..5421    +  misc_feature   WPRE: woodchuck hepatitis virus posttranscriptional regulatory element
   5358..5939    +  CDS            nef (fragment): NEF_HV1H2 - Experimental evidence at protein level: Swiss-Prot protein existence level 1. Extracellular Nef protein targets CD4(+) T-lymphocytes for apoptosis by interacting with CXCR4 surface receptors. From Human immunodeficiency virus type 1 group M subtype B (isolate HXB2) (HIV-1).
   5946..6126    +  LTR            5' LTR (truncated): truncated 5' long terminal repeat (LTR) from HIV-1
   6158..6382    +  polyA_signal   bGH poly(A) signal: bovine growth hormone polyadenylation signal
   6386..6407    +  promoter       SV40 promoter (fragment): SV40 enhancer and early promoter
   6428..6856    +  rep_origin     f1 ori (sequence partly withheld): f1 bacteriophage origin of replication; arrow indicates direction of (+) strand synthesis
   6870..7199    +  promoter       SV40 promoter: SV40 enhancer and early promoter
   7247..7294    +  promoter       EM7 promoter: synthetic bacterial promoter&nbsp
   7313..7687    +  CDS            BleoR: antibiotic-binding protein; Sh ble from Streptoalloteichus hindustanus; confers resistance to bleomycin, phleomycin, and Zeocin™
   7697..7822    +  CDS            ble (fragment): BLE_KLEPN - Experimental evidence at protein level: Swiss-Prot protein existence level 1. Binding protein with a strong affinity to the bleomycin family of antibiotics. Binds to CL990; an antimitotic-antibiotic compound. From Klebsiella pneumoniae.
   7817..7938    +  polyA_signal   SV40 poly(A) signal: SV40 polyadenylation signal
   8011..8027    -  protein_bind   lac operator: The lac repressor binds to the lac operator to inhibit transcription in E. coli. This inhibition can be relieved by adding lactose or isopropyl-β-D-thiogalactopyranoside (IPTG). lac repressor encoded by lacI
   8035..8065    -  promoter       lac promoter: promoter for the E. coli lac operon
   8080..8101    -  protein_bind   CAP binding site: CAP binding activates transcription in the presence of cAMP. E. coli catabolite activator protein
   8114..8206    -  CDS            lacI (fragment): lac repressor; lacI; The lac repressor binds to the lac operator to inhibit transcription in E. coli. This inhibition can be relieved by adding lactose or isopropyl-β-D-thiogalactopyranoside (IPTG).
   8389..8977    -  rep_origin     ori: high-copy-number ColE1/pMB1/pBR322/pUC origin of replication
   9148..10008   -  CDS            AmpR: β-lactamase; bla; confers resistance to ampicillin, carbenicillin, and related antibiotics
  10009..10113   -  promoter       AmpR promoter: bla
  10172..10224   -  misc_feature   bom (fragment): basis of mobility region from pBR322
