[The description below was written by a language model from this plasmid's Addgene catalogue record and pLannotate feature annotations shown in this document.]
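Description:
pFUW-tetO-mCh-Gata2-del-NLS(380-440) is an HIV-1-based lentiviral transfer plasmid on the pFUW-tetO backbone, built for doxycycline-inducible expression in mammalian cells of a mouse Gata2 mutant lacking its nuclear localisation signal (amino acids 380-440). It is maintained in E. coli as a high-copy plasmid through a ColE1/pUC-type origin and selected with ampicillin via the β-lactamase gene. The backbone outside the viral region also carries an f1 origin and an SV40/EM7-driven BleoR cassette, which could confer Zeocin resistance.

The viral genome is transcribed from a CMV enhancer/promoter fused to a truncated 5' LTR, followed by the Ψ packaging signal with a gag fragment, the RRE for Rev-dependent nuclear export, and the cPPT/CTS. The payload sits downstream. A tetracycline response element with seven tetO copies is coupled to a minimal CMV promoter, so transcription depends on a tetracycline-controlled transactivator supplied separately and on doxycycline. This promoter drives a red fluorescent protein placed directly upstream of, and apparently fused to, the Gata2 fragment. The name designates the tag as mCherry ("mCh"), although the automated annotation labels this coding region dTomato, a related Discosoma-derived protein. A WPRE follows the insert to enhance transcript stability and expression, and the cassette ends with the 3' LTR region and a bGH polyadenylation signal.

The fluorescent tag allows the mutant protein's location in the cell to be visualised. According to the associated publication, the construct belongs to work on GATA2 mitotic bookmarking in definitive haematopoiesis, where such deletion variants would help identify which regions of the protein are required for its localisation.
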