Addgene plasmid #193070: pFUW-tetO-mCh-Gata2-del-NLS(380-440)
Purpose: doxycycline-inducible expression of mouse Gata2 without the nuclear localisation signal (amino acids 380-440), in mammalian cells
Depositing lab: Filipe Pereira. Depositing organization: Center for Neuroscience and Cell Biology, University of Coimbra. Publication: GATA2 mitotic bookmarking is required for definitive haematopoiesis. Silverio-Alves R, Kurochkin I, Rydstrom A, Vazquez Echegaray C, Haider J, Nicholls M, Rode C, Thelaus L, Lindgren AY, Ferreira AG, Brandao R, Larsson J, de Bruijn MFTR, Martin-Gonzalez J, Pereira CF. Nat Commun. 2023 Aug 14;14(1):4645. doi: 10.1038/s41467-023-40391-x. PubMed 37580379.
Backbone
  Vector backbone: pFUW-tetO
  Vector type: Mammalian Expression, Lentiviral
Growth in bacteria
  Bacterial resistance: Ampicillin, 100 μg/mL
  Growth temperature: 37°C
  Growth strain: NEB Stable
  Copy number: High Copy
Gene/Insert
  Gene/Insert name: mCh-Gata2-del-NSL(380-440)
  Species: M. musculus (mouse)
  Promoter: minimal CMV
  Cloning method: Restriction Enzyme; 5′ cloning site NheI (unknown if destroyed); 3′ cloning site BstBI (not destroyed)
  Sequencing primers: 5′ TCCACGCTGTTTTGA
Terms and licenses: Academic/Nonprofit Terms; Industry Terms: Not Available to Industry
How to cite: pFUW-tetO-mCh-Gata2-del-NLS(380-440) was a gift from Filipe Pereira (Addgene plasmid # 193070 ; http://n2t.net/addgene:193070 ; RRID:Addgene_193070)
